>Addgene plasmid #111019 | DPAP1-COMP-blac-flag-his | depositor full sequence | sequence record 208819 | DPAP1-COMP-blac-flag-his sequence 9679 bps
CTCGAGAAAGGCGTCTAACCAGTCACAGTCGCAAGGTAGGCTGAGCACCGTGGCGGGCGGCAGCGGGTGG
CGGTCGGGGTTGTTTCTGGCGGAGGTGCTGCTGATGATGTAATTAAAGTAGGCGGTCTTGAGACGGCGGA
TGGTCGAGGTGAGGTGTGGCAGGCTTGAGATCCAGCTGTTGGGGTGAGTACTCCCTCTCAAAAGCGGGCA
TTACTTCTGCGCTAAGATTGTCAGTTTCCAAAAACGAGGAGGATTTGATATTCACCTGGCCCGATCTGGC
CATACACTTGAGTGACAATGACATCCACTTTGCCTTTCTCTCCACAGGTGTCCACTCCCAGGTCCAAGTT
TGCCACCATGGAGTTTCAGACCCAGGTACTCATGTCCCTGCTGCTCTGCATGTCTGGTGCGGCCGCCGAT
CTGCCCACCCACGTGGAAACAAAGAACCTGCTGGGCAAGTGGAAGATCCTGCGGACCAAGACCAGCCCCA
ACCTGGCCACCTGTGGCAGCAGCCAGCCCAACAAGAACACCTACAACGTGGGCATCACCGACTACAAGAA
GTACCTGCTGGAAAACAACTACGAGTTCGTGTCCGAGCTGAACGTGATCCTGAGCGACGACTACGTGCTG
TACGGCGACATCTACAACACCCAGGACAACGAGCACCGGTCTAAGTGGAAGGTGCTGGCCGTGTACGACG
AGAACAAGAGAGTGATCGGCACCTGGACCACCATCTGCGACGAGGGCTTCGAGATCAAGATCGGCAACGA
GGCCTACGCCGCCCTGATGCACTACGAGCCCAACGGCAAGTGCGGCCCTGTGTCCGACGAGGACAGCCTG
GACAGCAACGGCGACACCGACTGCTACACCACCAGCTTCAGCAAGATCAGATACGGCTGGCTGGACGTGG
AAAACGAGAAGAACGAGCATCTGCACGGCTGCTTCTACGCCGAGCGGATCTTCGACAACGTGAACGAGAT
TAAGCACCTCGACAGCTTCACCATCGACAAGGACTCCCAGAACGTGCTGCAGACCTTCACCTACGACACC
AAGCTGAACAACATCCTGAACAGCAACAACATGCTGTACAAGTTCGGCAACCTGCAGAAGCCCACCTTCA
CCAAGAGAAACAACGCCAACGTGCAGTTCAACAGCGAGCTGAATTGGCACCGGATGAAGCACCACGGCAA
GAAGAAGCCCCTGAAAAAGAGCATGCTGGACGCCAGCCGGCAGACCTACGCCTGCCCCTGCAACGCCAAT
GAGGTGGTGGACAATGTGATCAACAAGGGCGACAGCGACAACCCCGTGTCCCCTACCCTGATCCAGCTCA
ACAACAATCTGAAGAACACCGCCCAGACCGGCAACAAGGACACCAACGAGATGGACCTGGAAAATTACGA
GGACACACTGAACAGCCCCAAGCGCGAGCTGGAAATCAACGAGCTGCCCAAGAACTTCGCCTGGGGCGAC
CCCTGGAACAAGAATACCCGCGAGTACGAAGTGACCAACCAGCTGCTGTGCGGCAGCTGCTATATCGCCA
GCCAGCTGTACGCCTTCAAGCGGCGGATCGAGGTGGCCCTGACCAAGAAGCTGGACAGAAAGTACCTGAA
CAACTTCGACGACCAGCTGAGCATCCAGACCGTGCTGTCCTGCAGCTTCTACGACCAGGGCTGCAACGGC
GGCTTCCCCTACCTGGTGTCCAAGCTGGCCAAACTGCAGGGCATCCCTCTGAACGTGTACTTCCCTTACA
GCGCCACCGAGGAAACCTGCCCCTACAATATCGCCAAGCACCCCAACGACATGAACGGCGCTGCCAAGCT
GAGAGAGATCAACGCCATCTTCAACTCTAACAACAATATGGCCACATACAACAACATCAACAACGACCAT
CACCAGCTGGGAGTGTACGCCAACACCGCCAGCTCCCAGGAACAGCACGGCATCAGCGAAGAGAACCGGT
GGTACGCCAAGGACTTCAACTACGTGGGCGGCTGCTACGGCTGCAACCAGTGCAATGGCGAGAAGATCAT
GATGAATGAGATCTACCGGAACGGCCCCATCGTGTCTAGCTTCGAGGCCAGCCCCGACTTCTACGATTAC
GCCGACGGCGTGTACTTTGTGGAAGATTTCCCTCACGCCAGACGGTGCACCATCGAGCCCAAGAATGATG
GCGTGTACAACATTGCCGGATGGGACAGAGTGAACCACGCCATCGTGCTGCTGGGCTGGGGCGAGGAAGA
GATTAACGGCAAGCTGTATAAGTACTGGATCGGCCGGAACAGCTGGGGCAACGGCTGGGGAAAAGAGGGC
TACTTCAAGATCCTGAGAGGCCAGAATTTCGCCGGCATCGAGAGCCAGAGCCTGTTCATCGAGCCTGACT
TCAGCCGGGGAGCCGGCAAGATTCTGCTCGAGAAGATGCAGAAAGAGCTGGGAAACGGCGCGCCGTCGAC
CTCCATCACGGCCTATAAGAGTGAGGGGGAGTCAGCGGAGTTCTCCTTCCCACTCAACCTTGGAGAGGAA
AGCCTGCAGGGAGAGTTGAGATGGAAGGCAGAGAAGGCTCCTTCTTCCCAGTCCTGGATCACCTTCTCCC
TAAAGAACCAAAAGGTGTCTGTGCAGAAGTCTACTAGCAACCCCAAGTTCCAGCTGTCCGAAACGCTCCC
ACTCACCCTTCAGATACCCCAGGTCTCCCTTCAGTTTGCTGGTTCTGGCAACCTGACCCTGACTCTGGAC
AGAGGGATACTGTATCAGGAAGTGAACCTGGTGGTGATGAAAGTGACTCAGCCCGACAGCAACACTTTGA
CCTGTGAGGTGATGGGACCCACCTCACCCAAGATGAGACTGATCTTGAAGCAGGAGAATCAGGAGGCCAG
GGTCTCCAGGCAGGAGAAAGTGATTCAAGTGCAGGCCCCTGAAGCAGGGGTGTGGCAATGTCTACTGAGT
GAAGGTGAAGAGGTCAAGATGGACTCCAAGATCCAGGTTTTATCCAAAGGGTTGAATTCCGGCGGCGGCT
CCGGAGGCGGTACCGGTGGCGGCGACCTAGCCCCACAGATGCTTCGAGAACTCCAGGAGACTAATGCGGC
GCTGCAAGACGTGAGAGAGCTCTTGCGACAGCAGGTCAAGGAGATCACCTTCCTGAAGAATACGGTGATG
GAATGTGACGCCTGCGGTCTAGACAGAAACCTGCCTCCACTAGCACCTCTGGGCCCACACCCAGAAACGC
TGGTGAAAGTAAAAGATGCTGAAGATCAGTTGGGTGCACGAGTGGGTTACATCGAACTGGATCTCAACAG
CGGTAAGATCCTTGAGAGTTTTCGCCCCGAAGAACGTTTTCCAATGATGAGCACTTTTAAAGTTCTGCTA
TGTGGCGCGGTATTATCCCGTATTGACGCCGGGCAAGAGCAACTCGGTCGCCGCATACACTATTCTCAGA
ATGACTTGGTTGAGTACTCACCAGTCACAGAAAAGCATCTTACGGATGGCATGACAGTAAGAGAATTATG
CAGTGCTGCCATAACCATGAGTGATAACACTGCGGCCAACTTACTTCTGACAACGATCGGAGGACCGAAG
GAGCTAACCGCTTTTTTGCACAACATGGGGGATCATGTAACTCGCCTTGATCGTTGGGAACCGGAGCTGA
ATGAAGCCATACCAAACGACGAGCGTGACACCACGATGCCTGTAGCAATGGCAACAACGTTGCGCAAACT
ATTAACTGGCGAACTACTTACTCTAGCTTCCCGGCAACAATTAATAGACTGGATGGAGGCGGATAAAGTT
GCAGGACCACTTCTGCGCTCGGCCCTTCCGGCTGGCTGGTTTATTGCTGATAAATCTGGAGCCGGTGAGC
GTGGGTCTCGCGGTATCATTGCAGCACTGGGGCCAGATGGTAAGCCCTCCCGTATCGTAGTTATCTACAC
GACGGGGAGTCAGGCAACTATGGATGAACGAAATAGACAGATCGCTGAGATAGGTGCCTCACTGATTAAG
CATTGGGGCCCTGACTACAAAGACCATGACGGTGATTATAAAGATCATGACATCGATTACAAGGATGACG
ATGACAAGGGCCCTCACCACCACCATCACCACTAATTAATTAAGGATCCCCCGACCTCGACCTCTGGCTA
ATAAAGGAAATTTATTTTCATTGCAATAGTGTGTTGGAATTTTTTGTGTCTCTCACTCGGAAGGACATAT
GGGAGGGCAAATCATTTGGTCGAGATCCCTCGGAGATCTCTAGCTAGAGGATCGATCCCCGCCCCGGACG
AACTAAACCTGACTACGACATCTCTGCCCCTTCTTCGCGGGGCAGTGCATGTAATCCCTTCAGTTGGTTG
GTACAACTTGCCAACTGGGCCCTGTTCCACATGTGACACGGGGGGGGACCAAACACAAAGGGGTTCTCTG
ACTGTAGTTGACATCCTTATAAATGGATGTGCACATTTGCCAACACTGAGTGGCTTTCATCCTGGAGCAG
ACTTTGCAGTCTGTGGACTGCAACACAACATTGCCTTTATGTGTAACTCTTGGCTGAAGCTCTTACACCA
ATGCTGGGGGACATGTACCTCCCAGGGGCCCAGGAAGACTACGGGAGGCTACACCAACGTCAATCAGAGG
GGCCTGTGTAGCTACCGATAAGCGGACCCTCAAGAGGGCATTAGCAATAGTGTTTATAAGGCCCCCTTGT
TAACCCTAAACGGGTAGCATATGCTTCCCGGGTAGTAGTATATACTATCCAGACTAACCCTAATTCAATA
GCATATGTTACCCAACGGGAAGCATATGCTATCGAATTAGGGTTAGTAAAAGGGTCCTAAGGAACAGCGA
TATCTCCCACCCCATGAGCTGTCACGGTTTTATTTACATGGGGTCAGGATTCCACGAGGGTAGTGAACCA
TTTTAGTCACAAGGGCAGTGGCTGAAGATCAAGGAGCGGGCAGTGAACTCTCCTGAATCTTCGCCTGCTT
CTTCATTCTCCTTCGTTTAGCTAATAGAATAACTGCTGAGTTGTGAACAGTAAGGTGTATGTGAGGTGCT
CGAAAACAAGGTTTCAGGTGACGCCCCCAGAATAAAATTTGGACGGGGGGTTCAGTGGTGGCATTGTGCT
ATGACACCAATATAACCCTCACAAACCCCTTGGGCAATAAATACTAGTGTAGGAATGAAACATTCTGAAT
ATCTTTAACAATAGAAATCCATGGGGTGGGGACAAGCCGTAAAGACTGGATGTCCATCTCACACGAATTT
ATGGCTATGGGCAACACATAATCCTAGTGCAATATGATACTGGGGTTATTAAGATGTGTCCCAGGCAGGG
ACCAAGACAGGTGAACCATGTTGTTACACTCTATTTGTAACAAGGGGAAAGAGAGTGGACGCCGACAGCA
GCGGACTCCACTGGTTGTCTCTAACACCCCCGAAAATTAAACGGGGCTCCACGCCAATGGGGCCCATAAA
CAAAGACAAGTGGCCACTCTTTTTTTTGAAATTGTGGAGTGGGGGCACGCGTCAGCCCCCACACGCCGCC
CTGCGGTTTTGGACTGTAAAATAAGGGTGTAATAACTTGGCTGATTGTAACCCCGCTAACCACTGCGGTC
AAACCACTTGCCCACAAAACCACTAATGGCACCCCGGGGAATACCTGCATAAGTAGGTGGGCGGGCCAAG
ATAGGGGCGCGATTGCTGCGATCTGGAGGACAAATTACACACACTTGCGCCTGAGCGCCAAGCACAGGGT
TGTTGGTCCTCATATTCACGAGGTCGCTGAGAGCACGGTGGGCTAATGTTGCCATGGGTAGCATATACTA
CCCAAATATCTGGATAGCATATGCTATCCTAATCTATATCTGGGTAGCATAGGCTATCCTAATCTATATC
TGGGTAGCATATGCTATCCTAATCTATATCTGGGTAGTATATGCTATCCTAATTTATATCTGGGTAGCAT
AGGCTATCCTAATCTATATCTGGGTAGCATATGCTATCCTAATCTATATCTGGGTAGTATATGCTATCCT
AATCTGTATCCGGGTAGCATATGCTATCCTAATAGAGATTAGGGTAGTATATGCTATCCTAATTTATATC
TGGGTAGCATATACTACCCAAATATCTGGATAGCATATGCTATCCTAATCTATATCTGGGTAGCATATGC
TATCCTAATCTATATCTGGGTAGCATAGGCTATCCTAATCTATATCTGGGTAGCATATGCTATCCTAATC
TATATCTGGGTAGTATATGCTATCCTAATTTATATCTGGGTAGCATAGGCTATCCTAATCTATATCTGGG
TAGCATATGCTATCCTAATCTATATCTGGGTAGTATATGCTATCCTAATCTGTATCCGGGTAGCATATGC
TATCCTCATGATAAGCTGTCAAACATGAGAATTTTCTTGAAGACGAAAGGGCCTCGTGATACGCCTATTT
TTATAGGTTAATGTCATGATAATAATGGTTTCTTAGACGTCAGGTGGCACTTTTCGGGGAAATGTGCGCG
GAACCCCTATTTGTTTATTTTTCTAAATACATTCAAATATGTATCCGCTCATGAGACAATAACCCTGATA
AATGCTTCAATAATATTGAAAAAGGAAGAGTATGAGTATTCAACATTTCCGTGTCGCCCTTATTCCCTTT
TTTGCGGCATTTTGCCTTCCTGTTTTTGCTCACCCAGAAACGCTGGTGAAAGTAAAAGATGCTGAAGATC
AGTTGGGTGCACGAGTGGGTTACATCGAACTGGATCTCAACAGCGGTAAGATCCTTGAGAGTTTTCGCCC
CGAAGAACGTTTTCCAATGATGAGCACTTTTAAAGTTCTGCTATGTGGCGCGGTATTATCCCGTGTTGAC
GCCGGGCAAGAGCAACTCGGTCGCCGCATACACTATTCTCAGAATGACTTGGTTGAGTACTCACCAGTCA
CAGAAAAGCATCTTACGGATGGCATGACAGTAAGAGAATTATGCAGTGCTGCCATAACCATGAGTGATAA
CACTGCGGCCAACTTACTTCTGACAACGATCGGAGGACCGAAGGAGCTAACCGCTTTTTTGCACAACATG
GGGGATCATGTAACTCGCCTTGATCGTTGGGAACCGGAGCTGAATGAAGCCATACCAAACGACGAGCGTG
ACACCACGATGCCTGCAGCAATGGCAACAACGTTGCGCAAACTATTAACTGGCGAACTACTTACTCTAGC
TTCCCGGCAACAATTAATAGACTGGATGGAGGCGGATAAAGTTGCAGGACCACTTCTGCGCTCGGCCCTT
CCGGCTGGCTGGTTTATTGCTGATAAATCTGGAGCCGGTGAGCGTGGGTCTCGCGGTATCATTGCAGCAC
TGGGGCCAGATGGTAAGCCCTCCCGTATCGTAGTTATCTACACGACGGGGAGTCAGGCAACTATGGATGA
ACGAAATAGACAGATCGCTGAGATAGGTGCCTCACTGATTAAGCATTGGTAACTGTCAGACCAAGTTTAC
TCATATATACTTTAGATTGATTTAAAACTTCATTTTTAATTTAAAAGGATCTAGGTGAAGATCCTTTTTG
ATAATCTCATGACCAAAATCCCTTAACGTGAGTTTTCGTTCCACTGAGCGTCAGACCCCGTAGAAAAGAT
CAAAGGATCTTCTTGAGATCCTTTTTTTCTGCGCGTAATCTGCTGCTTGCAAACAAAAAAACCACCGCTA
CCAGCGGTGGTTTGTTTGCCGGATCAAGAGCTACCAACTCTTTTTCCGAAGGTAACTGGCTTCAGCAGAG
CGCAGATACCAAATACTGTTCTTCTAGTGTAGCCGTAGTTAGGCCACCACTTCAAGAACTCTGTAGCACC
GCCTACATACCTCGCTCTGCTAATCCTGTTACCAGTGGCTGCTGCCAGTGGCGATAAGTCGTGTCTTACC
GGGTTGGACTCAAGACGATAGTTACCGGATAAGGCGCAGCGGTCGGGCTGAACGGGGGGTTCGTGCACAC
AGCCCAGCTTGGAGCGAACGACCTACACCGAACTGAGATACCTACAGCGTGAGCTATGAGAAAGCGCCAC
GCTTCCCGAAGGGAGAAAGGCGGACAGGTATCCGGTAAGCGGCAGGGTCGGAACAGGAGAGCGCACGAGG
GAGCTTCCAGGGGGAAACGCCTGGTATCTTTATAGTCCTGTCGGGTTTCGCCACCTCTGACTTGAGCGTC
GATTTTTGTGATGCTCGTCAGGGGGGCGGAGCCTATGGAAAAACGCCAGCAACGCGGCCTTTTTACGGTT
CCTGGCCTTTTGCTGGCCTTTTGCTCACATGTTCTTTCCTGCGTTATCCCCTGATTCTGTGGATAACCGT
ATTACCGCCTTTGAGTGAGCTGATACCGCTCGCCGCAGCCGAACGACCGAGCGCAGCGAGTCAGTGAGCG
AGGAAGCGGAAGAGCGCCCAATACGCAAACCGCCTCTCCCCGCGCGTTGGCCGATTCATTAATGCAGCTG
GCACGACAGGTTTCCCGACTGGAAAGCGGGCAGTGAGCGCAACGCAATTAATGTGAGTTAGCTCACTCAT
TAGGCACCCCAGGCTTTACACTTTATGCTTCCGGCTCGTATGTTGTGTGGAATTGTGAGCGGATAACAAT
TTCACACAGGAAACAGCTATGACCATGATTACGCCAAGCTCTAGCTAGAGGTCGACCAATTCTCATGTTT
GACAGCTTATCATCGCAGATCCGGGCAACGTTGTTGCCATTGCTGCAGGCGCAGAACTGGTAGGTATGGA
AGATCTATACATTGAATCAATATTGGCAATTAGCCATATTAGTCATTGGTTATATAGCATAAATCAATAT
TGGCTATTGGCCATTGCATACGTTGTATCTATATCATAATATGTACATTTATATTGGCTCATGTCCAATA
TGACCGCCATGTTGACATTGATTATTGACTAGTTATTAATAGTAATCAATTACGGGGTCATTAGTTCATA
GCCCATATATGGAGTTCCGCGTTACATAACTTACGGTAAATGGCCCGCCTGGCTGACCGCCCAACGACCC
CCGCCCATTGACGTCAATAATGACGTATGTTCCCATAGTAACGCCAATAGGGACTTTCCATTGACGTCAA
TGGGTGGAGTATTTACGGTAAACTGCCCACTTGGCAGTACATCAAGTGTATCATATGCCAAGTCCGCCCC
CTATTGACGTCAATGACGGTAAATGGCCCGCCTGGCATTATGCCCAGTACATGACCTTACGGGACTTTCC
TACTTGGCAGTACATCTACGTATTAGTCATCGCTATTACCATGGTGATGCGGTTTTGGCAGTACACCAAT
GGGCGTGGATAGCGGTTTGACTCACGGGGATTTCCAAGTCTCCACCCCATTGACGTCAATGGGAGTTTGT
TTTGGCACCAAAATCAACGGGACTTTCCAAAATGTCGTAATAACCCCGCCCCGTTGACGCAAATGGGCGG
TAGGCGTGTACGGTGGGAGGTCTATATAAGCAGAGCTCGTTTAGTGAACCGTCAGATCCTCACTCTCTTC
CGCATCGCTGTCTGCGAGGGCCAGCTGTTGGGCTCGCGGTTGAGGACAAACTCTTCGCGGTCTTTCCAGT
ACTCTTGGATCGGAAACCCGTCGGCCTCCGAACGGTACTCCGCCACCGAGGGACCTGAGCGAGTCCGCAT
CGACCGGATCGGAAAACCT
Features (pLannotate 1.2.2; 22 found; start..end, strand, type, name):
    184..273     +  intron         chimeric intron (fragment): chimera between introns from adenovirus and immunoglobulin heavy chain genes
    292..338     +  CDS            IgH signal sequence (fragment): signal sequence from the mouse immunoglobulin heavy chain variable region
    376..2436    +  CDS            CATC_PLAF7: Experimental evidence at protein level: Swiss-Prot protein existence level 1. Thiol protease. Has a role as a digestive enzyme. From Plasmodium falciparum (isolate 3D7).
   2437..2997    +  CDS            Cd4 (fragment): CD4_RAT - Experimental evidence at protein level: Swiss-Prot protein existence level 1. Integral membrane glycoprotein that plays an essential role in the immune response and serves multiple functions in responses against both external and internal offenses. In T-cells, functions primarily as a coreceptor for MHC class II molecule:peptide complex. The antigens presented by class II peptides are derived from extracellular proteins while class I peptides are derived from cytosolic proteins. Interacts simultaneously with the T-cell receptor (TCR) and the MHC class II presented by antigen presenti
   3034..3201    +  CDS            COMP (fragment): COMP_HUMAN - Experimental evidence at protein level: Swiss-Prot protein existence level 1. May play a role in the structural integrity of cartilage via its interaction with other extracellular matrix proteins such as the collagens and fibronectin. Can mediate the interaction of chondrocytes with the cartilage extracellular matrix through interaction with cell surface integrin receptors. Could play a role in the pathogenesis of osteoarthritis. Potent suppressor of apoptosis in both primary chondrocytes and transformed cells. Suppresses apoptosis by blocking the activation of caspase-3 and by in
   3209..3996    +  CDS            bla(M) (fragment): β-lactamase lacking the signal sequence; bla(M); allows cytosolic expression of β-lactamase
   4003..4068    +  CDS            3xFLAG: three tandem FLAG® epitope tags, followed by an enterokinase cleavage site
   4130..4185    +  polyA_signal   β-globin poly(A) signal: rabbit β-globin polyadenylation signal (Gil and Proudfoot, 1987)
   4699..6380    -  rep_origin     oriP (fragment): Epstein-Barr virus oriP replication origin (Yates et al., 2000)
   6507..6611    +  promoter       AmpR promoter: bla
   6612..7472    +  CDS            AmpR: β-lactamase; bla; confers resistance to ampicillin, carbenicillin, and related antibiotics
   7643..8231    +  rep_origin     ori: high-copy-number ColE1/pMB1/pBR322/pUC origin of replication
   8414..8506    +  CDS            lacI (fragment): lac repressor; lacI; The lac repressor binds to the lac operator to inhibit transcription in E. coli. This inhibition can be relieved by adding lactose or isopropyl-β-D-thiogalactopyranoside (IPTG).
   8519..8540    +  protein_bind   CAP binding site: CAP binding activates transcription in the presence of cAMP. E. coli catabolite activator protein
   8555..8585    +  promoter       lac promoter: promoter for the E. coli lac operon
   8593..8609    +  protein_bind   lac operator: The lac repressor binds to the lac operator to inhibit transcription in E. coli. This inhibition can be relieved by adding lactose or isopropyl-β-D-thiogalactopyranoside (IPTG). lac repressor encoded by lacI
   8679..8695    +  promoter       tet promoter (fragment): E. coli promoter for tetracycline efflux protein gene
   8705..8730    -  CDS            bla(M) (fragment): β-lactamase lacking the signal sequence; bla(M); allows cytosolic expression of β-lactamase
   8904..9283    +  enhancer       CMV enhancer: human cytomegalovirus immediate early enhancer
   9285..9484    +  promoter       CMV promoter: human cytomegalovirus (CMV) immediate early promoter
   9552..9590    +  misc_feature   Ad SA (fragment): adenovirus major late transcript splice acceptor (Friedrich and Soriano, 1991)
   9623..153     -  CDS            PTP (fragment) (across the origin): TERM_ADE02 - Experimental evidence at protein level: Swiss-Prot protein existence level 1. Protein covalently bound to the viral DNA that acts as a primer for viral genomic replication by DNA strand displacement. Assembles on the viral origin of replication in an initiation complex with viral polymerase, DBP, host NFIA and host POU2F1/OCT1. During initiation, the polymerase covalently couples the first dCTP with Ser- 580 of pTP. The terminal protein stimulates the template activity over 20 fold compared to protein-free templates. Neo-synthesized viral genomes are linked to two preterminal prot
