>Addgene plasmid #111019 | DPAP1-COMP-blac-flag-his | addgene full sequence | sequence record 224593 | Addgene NGS Result
CTCGAGAAAGGCGTCTAACCAGTCACAGTCGCAAGGTAGGCTGAGCACCGTGGCGGGCGGCAGCGGGTGG
CGGTCGGGGTTGTTTCTGGCGGAGGTGCTGCTGATGATGTAATTAAAGTAGGCGGTCTTGAGACGGCGGA
TGGTCGAGGTGAGGTGTGGCAGGCTTGAGATCCAGCTGTTGGGGTGAGTACTCCCTCTCAAAAGCGGGCA
TTACTTCTGCGCTAAGATTGTCAGTTTCCAAAAACGAGGAGGATTTGATATTCACCTGGCCCGATCTGGC
CATACACTTGAGTGACAATGACATCCACTTTGCCTTTCTCTCCACAGGTGTCCACTCCCAGGTCCAAGTT
TGCCACCATGGAGTTTCAGACCCAGGTACTCATGTCCCTGCTGCTCTGCATGTCTGGTGCGGCCGCCGAT
CTGCCCACCCACGTGGAAACAAAGAACCTGCTGGGCAAGTGGAAGATCCTGCGGACCAAGACCAGCCCCA
ACCTGGCCACCTGTGGCAGCAGCCAGCCCAACAAGAACACCTACAACGTGGGCATCACCGACTACAAGAA
GTACCTGCTGGAAAACAACTACGAGTTCGTGTCCGAGCTGAACGTGATCCTGAGCGACGACTACGTGCTG
TACGGCGACATCTACAACACCCAGGACAACGAGCACCGGTCTAAGTGGAAGGTGCTGGCCGTGTACGACG
AGAACAAGAGAGTGATCGGCACCTGGACCACCATCTGCGACGAGGGCTTCGAGATCAAGATCGGCAACGA
GGCCTACGCCGCCCTGATGCACTACGAGCCCAACGGCAAGTGCGGCCCTGTGTCCGACGAGGACAGCCTG
GACAGCAACGGCGACACCGACTGCTACACCACCAGCTTCAGCAAGATCAGATACGGCTGGCTGGACGTGG
AAAACGAGAAGAACGAGCATCTGCACGGCTGCTTCTACGCCGAGCGGATCTTCGACAACGTGAACGAGAT
TAAGCACCTCGACAGCTTCACCATCGACAAGGACTCCCAGAACGTGCTGCAGACCTTCACCTACGACACC
AAGCTGAACAACATCCTGAACAGCAACAACATGCTGTACAAGTTCGGCAACCTGCAGAAGCCCACCTTCA
CCAAGAGAAACAACGCCAACGTGCAGTTCAACAGCGAGCTGAATTGGCACCGGATGAAGCACCACGGCAA
GAAGAAGCCCCTGAAAAAGAGCATGCTGGACGCCAGCCGGCAGACCTACGCCTGCCCCTGCAACGCCAAT
GAGGTGGTGGACAATGTGATCAACAAGGGCGACAGCGACAACCCCGTGTCCCCTACCCTGATCCAGCTCA
ACAACAATCTGAAGAACACCGCCCAGACCGGCAACAAGGACACCAACGAGATGGACCTGGAAAATTACGA
GGACACACTGAACAGCCCCAAGCGCGAGCTGGAAATCAACGAGCTGCCCAAGAACTTCGCCTGGGGCGAC
CCCTGGAACAAGAATACCCGCGAGTACGAAGTGACCAACCAGCTGCTGTGCGGCAGCTGCTATATCGCCA
GCCAGCTGTACGCCTTCAAGCGGCGGATCGAGGTGGCCCTGACCAAGAAGCTGGACAGAAAGTACCTGAA
CAACTTCGACGACCAGCTGAGCATCCAGACCGTGCTGTCCTGCAGCTTCTACGACCAGGGCTGCAACGGC
GGCTTCCCCTACCTGGTGTCCAAGCTGGCCAAACTGCAGGGCATCCCTCTGAACGTGTACTTCCCTTACA
GCGCCACCGAGGAAACCTGCCCCTACAATATCGCCAAGCACCCCAACGACATGAACGGCGCTGCCAAGCT
GAGAGAGATCAACGCCATCTTCAACTCTAACAACAATATGGCCACATACAACAACATCAACAACGACCAT
CACCAGCTGGGAGTGTACGCCAACACCGCCAGCTCCCAGGAACAGCACGGCATCAGCGAAGAGAACCGGT
GGTACGCCAAGGACTTCAACTACGTGGGCGGCTGCTACGGCTGCAACCAGTGCAATGGCGAGAAGATCAT
GATGAATGAGATCTACCGGAACGGCCCCATCGTGTCTAGCTTCGAGGCCAGCCCCGACTTCTACGATTAC
GCCGACGGCGTGTACTTTGTGGAAGATTTCCCTCACGCCAGACGGTGCACCATCGAGCCCAAGAATGATG
GCGTGTACAACATTGCCGGATGGGACAGAGTGAACCACGCCATCGTGCTGCTGGGCTGGGGCGAGGAAGA
GATTAACGGCAAGCTGTATAAGTACTGGATCGGCCGGAACAGCTGGGGCAACGGCTGGGGAAAAGAGGGC
TACTTCAAGATCCTGAGAGGCCAGAATTTCGCCGGCATCGAGAGCCAGAGCCTGTTCATCGAGCCTGACT
TCAGCCGGGGAGCCGGCAAGATTCTGCTCGAGAAGATGCAGAAAGAGCTGGGAAACGGCGCGCCGTCGAC
CTCCATCACGGCCTATAAGAGTGAGGGGGAGTCAGCGGAGTTCTCCTTCCCACTCAACCTTGGAGAGGAA
AGCCTGCAGGGAGAGTTGAGATGGAAGGCAGAGAAGGCTCCTTCTTCCCAGTCCTGGATCACCTTCTCCC
TAAAGAACCAAAAGGTGTCTGTGCAGAAGTCTACTAGCAACCCCAAGTTCCAGCTGTCCGAAACGCTCCC
ACTCACCCTTCAGATACCCCAGGTCTCCCTTCAGTTTGCTGGTTCTGGCAACCTGACCCTGACTCTGGAC
AGAGGGATACTGTATCAGGAAGTGAACCTGGTGGTGATGAAAGTGACTCAGCCCGACAGCAACACTTTGA
CCTGTGAGGTGATGGGACCCACCTCACCCAAGATGAGACTGATCTTGAAGCAGGAGAATCAGGAGGCCAG
GGTCTCCAGGCAGGAGAAAGTGATTCAAGTGCAGGCCCCTGAAGCAGGGGTGTGGCAATGTCTACTGAGT
GAAGGTGAAGAGGTCAAGATGGACTCCAAGATCCAGGTTTTATCCAAAGGGTTGAATTCCGGCGGCGGCT
CCGGAGGCGGTACCGGTGGCGGCGACCTAGCCCCACAGATGCTTCGAGAACTCCAGGAGACTAATGCGGC
GCTGCAAGACGTGAGAGAGCTCTTGCGACAGCAGGTCAAGGAGATCACCTTCCTGAAGAATACGGTGATG
GAATGTGACGCCTGCGGTCTAGACAGAAACCTGCCTCCACTAGCACCTCTGGGCCCACACCCAGAAACGC
TGGTGAAAGTAAAAGATGCTGAAGATCAGTTGGGTGCACGAGTGGGTTACATCGAACTGGATCTCAACAG
CGGTAAGATCCTTGAGAGTTTTCGCCCCGAAGAACGTTTTCCAATGATGAGCACTTTTAAAGTTCTGCTA
TGTGGCGCGGTATTATCCCGTATTGACGCCGGGCAAGAGCAACTCGGTCGCCGCATACACTATTCTCAGA
ATGACTTGGTTGAGTACTCACCAGTCACAGAAAAGCATCTTACGGATGGCATGACAGTAAGAGAATTATG
CAGTGCTGCCATAACCATGAGTGATAACACTGCGGCCAACTTACTTCTGACAACGATCGGAGGACCGAAG
GAGCTAACCGCTTTTTTGCACAACATGGGGGATCATGTAACTCGCCTTGATCGTTGGGAACCGGAGCTGA
ATGAAGCCATACCAAACGACGAGCGTGACACCACGATGCCTGTAGCAATGGCAACAACGTTGCGCAAACT
ATTAACTGGCGAACTACTTACTCTAGCTTCCCGGCAACAATTAATAGACTGGATGGAGGCGGATAAAGTT
GCAGGACCACTTCTGCGCTCGGCCCTTCCGGCTGGCTGGTTTATTGCTGATAAATCTGGAGCCGGTGAGC
GTGGGTCTCGCGGTATCATTGCAGCACTGGGGCCAGATGGTAAGCCCTCCCGTATCGTAGTTATCTACAC
GACGGGGAGTCAGGCAACTATGGATGAACGAAATAGACAGATCGCTGAGATAGGTGCCTCACTGATTAAG
CATTGGGGCCCTGACTACAAAGACCATGACGGTGATTATAAAGATCATGACATCGATTACAAGGATGACG
ATGACAAGGGCCCTCACCACCACCATCACCACTAATAATAAGGATCCCCCGACCTCGACCTCTGGCTAAT
AAAGGAAATTTATTTTCATTGCAATAGTGTGTTGGAATTTTTTGTGTCTCTCACTCGGAAGGACATATGG
GAGGGCAAATCATTTGGTCGAGATCCCTCGGAGATCTCTAGCTAGAGGATCGATCCCCGCCCCGGACGAA
CTAAACCTGACTACGACATCTCTGCCCCTTCTTCGCGGGGCAGTGCATGTAATCCCTTCAGTTGGTTGGT
ACAACTTGCCAACTGGGCCCTGTTCCACATGTGACACGGGGGGGGACCAAACACAAAGGGGTTCTCTGAC
TGTAGTTGACATCCTTATAAATGGATGTGCACATTTGCCAACACTGAGTGGCTTTCATCCTGGAGCAGAC
TTTGCAGTCTGTGGACTGCAACACAACATTGCCTTTATGTGTAACTCTTGGCTGAAGCTCTTACACCAAT
GCTGGGGGACATGTACCTCCCAGGGGCCCAGGAAGACTACGGGAGGCTACACCAACGTCAATCAGAGGGG
CCTGTGTAGCTACCGATAAGCGGACCCTCAAGAGGGCATTAGCAATAGTGTTTATAAGGCCCCCTTGTTA
ACCCTAAACGGGTAGCATATGCTTCCCGGGTAGTAGTATATACTATCCAGACTAACCCTAATTCAATAGC
ATATGTTACCCAACGGGAAGCATATGCTATCGAATTAGGGTTAGTAAAAGGGTCCTAAGGAACAGCGATA
TCTCCCACCCCATGAGCTGTCACGGTTTTATTTACATGGGGTCAGGATTCCACGAGGGTAGTGAACCATT
TTAGTCACAAGGGCAGTGGCTGAAGATCAAGGAGCGGGCAGTGAACTCTCCTGAATCTTCGCCTGCTTCT
TCATTCTCCTTCGTTTAGCTAATAGAATAACTGCTGAGTTGTGAACAGTAAGGTGTATGTGAGGTGCTCG
AAAACAAGGTTTCAGGTGACGCCCCCAGAATAAAATTTGGACGGGGGGTTCAGTGGTGGCATTGTGCTAT
GACACCAATATAACCCTCACAAACCCCTTGGGCAATAAATACTAGTGTAGGAATGAAACATTCTGAATAT
CTTTAACAATAGAAATCCATGGGGTGGGGACAAGCCGTAAAGACTGGATGTCCATCTCACACGAATTTAT
GGCTATGGGCAACACATAATCCTAGTGCAATATGATACTGGGGTTATTAAGATGTGTCCCAGGCAGGGAC
CAAGACAGGTGAACCATGTTGTTACACTCTATTTGTAACAAGGGGAAAGAGAGTGGACGCCGACAGCAGC
GGACTCCACTGGTTGTCTCTAACACCCCCGAAAATTAAACGGGGCTCCACGCCAATGGGGCCCATAAACA
AAGACAAGTGGCCACTCTTTTTTTTGAAATTGTGGAGTGGGGGCACGCGTCAGCCCCCACACGCCGCCCT
GCGGTTTTGGACTGTAAAATAAGGGTGTAATAACTTGGCTGATTGTAACCCCGCTAACCACTGCGGTCAA
ACCACTTGCCCACAAAACCACTAATGGCACCCCGGGGAATACCTGCATAAGTAGGTGGGCGGGCCAAGAT
AGGGGCGCGATTGCTGCGATCTGGAGGACAAATTACACACACTTGCGCCTGAGCGCCAAGCACAGGGTTG
TTGGTCCTCATATTCACGAGGTCGCTGAGAGCACGGTGGGCTAATGTTGCCATGGGTAGCATATACTACC
CAAATATCTGGATAGCATATGCTATCCTAATCTATATCTGGGTAGCATAGGCTATCCTAATCTATATCTG
GGTAGCATATGCTATCCTAATCTATATCTGGGTAGTATATGCTATCCTAATTTATATCTGGGTAGCATAG
GCTATCCTAATCTATATCTGGGTAGCATATGCTATCCTAATCTATATCTGGGTAGTATATGCTATCCTAA
TCTGTATCCGGGTAGCATATGCTATCCTAATAGAGATTAGGGTAGTATATGCTATCCTAATTTATATCTG
GGTAGCATATACTACCCAAATATCTGGATAGCATATGCTATCCTAATCTATATCTGGGTAGCATATGCTA
TCCTAATCTATATCTGGGTAGCATAGGCTATCCTAATCTATATCTGGGTAGCATATGCTATCCTAATCTA
TATCTGGGTAGTATATGCTATCCTAATTTATATCTGGGTAGCATAGGCTATCCTAATCTATATCTGGGTA
GCATATGCTATCCTAATCTATATCTGGGTAGTATATGCTATCCTAATCTGTATCCGGGTAGCATATGCTA
TCCTCATGATAAGCTGTCAAACATGAGAATTTTCTTGAAGACGAAAGGGCCTCGTGATACGCCTATTTTT
ATAGGTTAATGTCATGATAATAATGGTTTCTTAGACGTCAGGTGGCACTTTTCGGGGAAATGTGCGCGGA
ACCCCTATTTGTTTATTTTTCTAAATACATTCAAATATGTATCCGCTCATGAGACAATAACCCTGATAAA
TGCTTCAATAATATTGAAAAAGGAAGAGTATGAGTATTCAACATTTCCGTGTCGCCCTTATTCCCTTTTT
TGCGGCATTTTGCCTTCCTGTTTTTGCTCACCCAGAAACGCTGGTGAAAGTAAAAGATGCTGAAGATCAG
TTGGGTGCACGAGTGGGTTACATCGAACTGGATCTCAACAGCGGTAAGATCCTTGAGAGTTTTCGCCCCG
AAGAACGTTTTCCAATGATGAGCACTTTTAAAGTTCTGCTATGTGGCGCGGTATTATCCCGTGTTGACGC
CGGGCAAGAGCAACTCGGTCGCCGCATACACTATTCTCAGAATGACTTGGTTGAGTACTCACCAGTCACA
GAAAAGCATCTTACGGATGGCATGACAGTAAGAGAATTATGCAGTGCTGCCATAACCATGAGTGATAACA
CTGCGGCCAACTTACTTCTGACAACGATCGGAGGACCGAAGGAGCTAACCGCTTTTTTGCACAACATGGG
GGATCATGTAACTCGCCTTGATCGTTGGGAACCGGAGCTGAATGAAGCCATACCAAACGACGAGCGTGAC
ACCACGATGCCTGCAGCAATGGCAACAACGTTGCGCAAACTATTAACTGGCGAACTACTTACTCTAGCTT
CCCGGCAACAATTAATAGACTGGATGGAGGCGGATAAAGTTGCAGGACCACTTCTGCGCTCGGCCCTTCC
GGCTGGCTGGTTTATTGCTGATAAATCTGGAGCCGGTGAGCGTGGGTCTCGCGGTATCATTGCAGCACTG
GGGCCAGATGGTAAGCCCTCCCGTATCGTAGTTATCTACACGACGGGGAGTCAGGCAACTATGGATGAAC
GAAATAGACAGATCGCTGAGATAGGTGCCTCACTGATTAAGCATTGGTAACTGTCAGACCAAGTTTACTC
ATATATACTTTAGATTGATTTAAAACTTCATTTTTAATTTAAAAGGATCTAGGTGAAGATCCTTTTTGAT
AATCTCATGACCAAAATCCCTTAACGTGAGTTTTCGTTCCACTGAGCGTCAGACCCCGTAGAAAAGATCA
AAGGATCTTCTTGAGATCCTTTTTTTCTGCGCGTAATCTGCTGCTTGCAAACAAAAAAACCACCGCTACC
AGCGGTGGTTTGTTTGCCGGATCAAGAGCTACCAACTCTTTTTCCGAAGGTAACTGGCTTCAGCAGAGCG
CAGATACCAAATACTGTTCTTCTAGTGTAGCCGTAGTTAGGCCACCACTTCAAGAACTCTGTAGCACCGC
CTACATACCTCGCTCTGCTAATCCTGTTACCAGTGGCTGCTGCCAGTGGCGATAAGTCGTGTCTTACCGG
GTTGGACTCAAGACGATAGTTACCGGATAAGGCGCAGCGGTCGGGCTGAACGGGGGGTTCGTGCACACAG
CCCAGCTTGGAGCGAACGACCTACACCGAACTGAGATACCTACAGCGTGAGCTATGAGAAAGCGCCACGC
TTCCCGAAGGGAGAAAGGCGGACAGGTATCCGGTAAGCGGCAGGGTCGGAACAGGAGAGCGCACGAGGGA
GCTTCCAGGGGGAAACGCCTGGTATCTTTATAGTCCTGTCGGGTTTCGCCACCTCTGACTTGAGCGTCGA
TTTTTGTGATGCTCGTCAGGGGGGCGGAGCCTATGGAAAAACGCCAGCAACGCGGCCTTTTTACGGTTCC
TGGCCTTTTGCTGGCCTTTTGCTCACATGTTCTTTCCTGCGTTATCCCCTGATTCTGTGGATAACCGTAT
TACCGCCTTTGAGTGAGCTGATACCGCTCGCCGCAGCCGAACGACCGAGCGCAGCGAGTCAGTGAGCGAG
GAAGCGGAAGAGCGCCCAATACGCAAACCGCCTCTCCCCGCGCGTTGGCCGATTCATTAATGCAGCTGGC
ACGACAGGTTTCCCGACTGGAAAGCGGGCAGTGAGCGCAACGCAATTAATGTGAGTTAGCTCACTCATTA
GGCACCCCAGGCTTTACACTTTATGCTTCCGGCTCGTATGTTGTGTGGAATTGTGAGCGGATAACAATTT
CACACAGGAAACAGCTATGACCATGATTACGCCAAGCTCTAGCTAGAGGTCGACCAATTCTCATGTTTGA
CAGCTTATCATCGCAGATCCGGGCAACGTTGTTGCCATTGCTGCAGGCGCAGAACTGGTAGGTATGGAAG
ATCTATACATTGAATCAATATTGGCAATTAGCCATATTAGTCATTGGTTATATAGCATAAATCAATATTG
GCTATTGGCCATTGCATACGTTGTATCTATATCATAATATGTACATTTATATTGGCTCATGTCCAATATG
ACCGCCATGTTGACATTGATTATTGACTAGTTATTAATAGTAATCAATTACGGGGTCATTAGTTCATAGC
CCATATATGGAGTTCCGCGTTACATAACTTACGGTAAATGGCCCGCCTGGCTGACCGCCCAACGACCCCC
GCCCATTGACGTCAATAATGACGTATGTTCCCATAGTAACGCCAATAGGGACTTTCCATTGACGTCAATG
GGTGGAGTATTTACGGTAAACTGCCCACTTGGCAGTACATCAAGTGTATCATATGCCAAGTCCGCCCCCT
ATTGACGTCAATGACGGTAAATGGCCCGCCTGGCATTATGCCCAGTACATGACCTTACGGGACTTTCCTA
CTTGGCAGTACATCTACGTATTAGTCATCGCTATTACCATGGTGATGCGGTTTTGGCAGTACACCAATGG
GCGTGGATAGCGGTTTGACTCACGGGGATTTCCAAGTCTCCACCCCATTGACGTCAATGGGAGTTTGTTT
TGGCACCAAAATCAACGGGACTTTCCAAAATGTCGTAATAACCCCGCCCCGTTGACGCAAATGGGCGGTA
GGCGTGTACGGTGGGAGGTCTATATAAGCAGAGCTCGTTTAGTGAACCGTCAGATCCTCACTCTCTTCCG
CATCGCTGTCTGCGAGGGCCAGCTGTTGGGCTCGCGGTTGAGGACAAACTCTTCGCGGTCTTTCCAGTAC
TCTTGGATCGGAAACCCGTCGGCCTCCGAACGGTACTCCGCCACCGAGGGACCTGAGCGAGTCCGCATCG
ACCGGATCGGAAAACCT
Features (pLannotate 1.2.2; 22 found; start..end, strand, type, name):
    184..273     +  intron         chimeric intron (fragment): chimera between introns from adenovirus and immunoglobulin heavy chain genes
    292..338     +  CDS            IgH signal sequence (fragment): signal sequence from the mouse immunoglobulin heavy chain variable region
    376..2436    +  CDS            CATC_PLAF7: Experimental evidence at protein level: Swiss-Prot protein existence level 1. Thiol protease. Has a role as a digestive enzyme. From Plasmodium falciparum (isolate 3D7).
   2437..2997    +  CDS            Cd4 (fragment): CD4_RAT - Experimental evidence at protein level: Swiss-Prot protein existence level 1. Integral membrane glycoprotein that plays an essential role in the immune response and serves multiple functions in responses against both external and internal offenses. In T-cells, functions primarily as a coreceptor for MHC class II molecule:peptide complex. The antigens presented by class II peptides are derived from extracellular proteins while class I peptides are derived from cytosolic proteins. Interacts simultaneously with the T-cell receptor (TCR) and the MHC class II presented by antigen presenti
   3034..3201    +  CDS            COMP (fragment): COMP_HUMAN - Experimental evidence at protein level: Swiss-Prot protein existence level 1. May play a role in the structural integrity of cartilage via its interaction with other extracellular matrix proteins such as the collagens and fibronectin. Can mediate the interaction of chondrocytes with the cartilage extracellular matrix through interaction with cell surface integrin receptors. Could play a role in the pathogenesis of osteoarthritis. Potent suppressor of apoptosis in both primary chondrocytes and transformed cells. Suppresses apoptosis by blocking the activation of caspase-3 and by in
   3209..3996    +  CDS            bla(M) (fragment): β-lactamase lacking the signal sequence; bla(M); allows cytosolic expression of β-lactamase
   4003..4068    +  CDS            3xFLAG: three tandem FLAG® epitope tags, followed by an enterokinase cleavage site
   4128..4183    +  polyA_signal   β-globin poly(A) signal: rabbit β-globin polyadenylation signal (Gil and Proudfoot, 1987)
   4697..6378    -  rep_origin     oriP (fragment): Epstein-Barr virus oriP replication origin (Yates et al., 2000)
   6505..6609    +  promoter       AmpR promoter: bla
   6610..7470    +  CDS            AmpR: β-lactamase; bla; confers resistance to ampicillin, carbenicillin, and related antibiotics
   7641..8229    +  rep_origin     ori: high-copy-number ColE1/pMB1/pBR322/pUC origin of replication
   8412..8504    +  CDS            lacI (fragment): lac repressor; lacI; The lac repressor binds to the lac operator to inhibit transcription in E. coli. This inhibition can be relieved by adding lactose or isopropyl-β-D-thiogalactopyranoside (IPTG).
   8517..8538    +  protein_bind   CAP binding site: CAP binding activates transcription in the presence of cAMP. E. coli catabolite activator protein
   8553..8583    +  promoter       lac promoter: promoter for the E. coli lac operon
   8591..8607    +  protein_bind   lac operator: The lac repressor binds to the lac operator to inhibit transcription in E. coli. This inhibition can be relieved by adding lactose or isopropyl-β-D-thiogalactopyranoside (IPTG). lac repressor encoded by lacI
   8677..8693    +  promoter       tet promoter (fragment): E. coli promoter for tetracycline efflux protein gene
   8703..8728    -  CDS            bla(M) (fragment): β-lactamase lacking the signal sequence; bla(M); allows cytosolic expression of β-lactamase
   8902..9281    +  enhancer       CMV enhancer: human cytomegalovirus immediate early enhancer
   9283..9482    +  promoter       CMV promoter: human cytomegalovirus (CMV) immediate early promoter
   9550..9588    +  misc_feature   Ad SA (fragment): adenovirus major late transcript splice acceptor (Friedrich and Soriano, 1991)
   9621..153     -  CDS            PTP (fragment) (across the origin): TERM_ADE02 - Experimental evidence at protein level: Swiss-Prot protein existence level 1. Protein covalently bound to the viral DNA that acts as a primer for viral genomic replication by DNA strand displacement. Assembles on the viral origin of replication in an initiation complex with viral polymerase, DBP, host NFIA and host POU2F1/OCT1. During initiation, the polymerase covalently couples the first dCTP with Ser- 580 of pTP. The terminal protein stimulates the template activity over 20 fold compared to protein-free templates. Neo-synthesized viral genomes are linked to two preterminal prot
