[The description below was written by a language model from this plasmid's Addgene catalogue record and pLannotate feature annotations shown in this document.]
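Description:
DPAP1-COMP-blac-flag-his is a mammalian expression plasmid built on the pTT3 backbone for producing a secreted, pentameric form of the Plasmodium falciparum dipeptidyl aminopeptidase 1 (DPAP1, a cathepsin C homolog, PF3D7_1116700). It is propagated in E. coli through a high-copy ColE1/pUC-type origin and selected with ampicillin via the AmpR gene. The backbone also carries an Epstein-Barr virus oriP fragment, which supports episomal maintenance in cells that supply EBNA1. The annotation also picks up lac regulatory remnants and a short adenoviral hit downstream of the promoter, which most likely reflects adenoviral leader sequence rather than a functional coding region.

Expression is driven by the CMV enhancer and promoter, followed by adenovirus-derived splice elements and a chimeric intron, and is terminated by the rabbit β-globin polyadenylation signal. The open reading frame begins with an exogenous mouse immunoglobulin heavy chain signal peptide that directs secretion. This is followed by the synthetic DPAP1 insert, cloned between retained NotI and AscI sites. All N-linked glycosylation sequons (NXT/S) in the insert are mutated to NXA so that the parasite protein is not aberrantly glycosylated in mammalian cells. Fused at the C terminus are rat Cd4 domains 3 and 4, the COMP coiled-coil segment that assembles the fusion into pentamers, a β-lactamase lacking its signal sequence, a 3xFLAG tag and a 6xHis tag. The His tag is listed in the catalogue fields but not annotated in the feature tables.

Pentamerisation raises binding avidity, and the β-lactamase can serve as an enzymatic reporter, which suits this construct to use as a "prey" reagent for detecting low-affinity extracellular protein interactions. The associated study screened sporozoite membrane protein interactions. The depositor and sequenced records differ by only two nucleotides in length and have identical annotations.
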