Addgene plasmid #111019: DPAP1-COMP-blac-flag-his
Purpose: Expresses pentamerised full-length protein ectodomain with no N-linked glycans in mammalian cells. Contains a C-terminal rat Cd4 d3+4 tag, COMP pentamerisation domain, flag- and 6xHis tags.
Depositing lab: Gavin Wright. Depositing organization: Wellcome Sanger Institute. Publication: Systematic Identification of Plasmodium Falciparum Sporozoite Membrane Protein Interactions Reveals an Essential Role for the p24 Complex in Host Infection. Knockel J, Dundas K, Yang ASP, Galaway F, Metcalf T, Gemert GV, Sauerwein RW, Rayner JC, Billker O, Wright GJ. Mol Cell Proteomics. 2021;20:100038. doi: 10.1074/mcp.RA120.002432. Epub 2021 Jan 27. PubMed 33515807.
Backbone
  Vector backbone: pTT3
  Backbone manufacturer: pTT3 was obtained from Yves Durocher, National Research Council of Canada-Biotechnology Research Institute
  Backbone size w/o insert (bp): 7661
  Vector type: Mammalian Expression
Growth in bacteria
  Bacterial resistance: Ampicillin, 100 μg/mL
  Growth temperature: 37°C
  Growth strain: DH5alpha
  Copy number: Unknown
Gene/Insert
  Gene/Insert name: cathepsin C, homolog,dipeptidyl aminopeptidase 1 (DPAP1) (alt name: PF3D7_1116700)
  Species: Synthetic
  Insert size (bp): 2019
  Mutation: All NXT/S sites mutated to NXA, where X is any amino acid except Proline
  Entrez Gene: PF11_0174
  Promoter: CMV
  Tag / fusion protein: Exogenous signal peptide of mouse origin (N terminal on insert); rat Cd4d3+4, beta-lactamase, triple FLAG tag, 6xHis tag (C terminal on insert)
  Cloning method: Restriction Enzyme; 5′ cloning site Not1 (not destroyed); 3′ cloning site Asc1 (not destroyed)
Terms and licenses: Academic/Nonprofit Terms; Industry Terms: Not Available to Industry
How to cite: DPAP1-COMP-blac-flag-his was a gift from Gavin Wright (Addgene plasmid # 111019 ; http://n2t.net/addgene:111019 ; RRID:Addgene_111019)
